>Addgene plasmid #223666 | mTph2p(330bp)-mut3-Luc | addgene full sequence | sequence record 443556 | Addgene NGS Result
AACATACGCTCTCCATCAAAACAAAACGAAACAAAACAAACTAGCAAAATAGGCTGTCCCCAGTGCAAGT
GCAGGTGCCAGAACATTTCTCTATCGATAGGTACCGAGCTCTTACGCGTCTCTTGCTTAAGAATTTTCCA
TTCTTCAAAGGATTGTCAAGCTGTGGCTTTCTAAAGTTGGAAAAGTACAAATATAATCTTGTCTATGCCT
GTCAAATTGCTGGGTCTGATCAGGTCATAGATGGAGAGCAATAAAATTGTATCAGAAGAGTATCAAAGGA
ATGATGGGCCTATGGGCATTTCATTTCCATATATTTCTTACTTAATGAAGAACATTCTAGAAGGTTAGCA
TCTGAGCTAAGTTCAAGCCTCGAATTTCAAAAGCCTGAATATCCTTCTACATGGAAACACCATGGGTTTT
GGAAGCAGACTTCTTATGAAAGCCCCCGGGCTCGAGATCTGCGATCTAAGTAAGCTTGGCATTCCGGTAC
TGTTGGTAAAGCCACCATGGAAGACGCCAAAAACATAAAGAAAGGCCCGGCGCCATTCTATCCGCTGGAA
GATGGAACCGCTGGAGAGCAACTGCATAAGGCTATGAAGAGATACGCCCTGGTTCCTGGAACAATTGCTT
TTACAGATGCACATATCGAGGTGGACATCACTTACGCTGAGTACTTCGAAATGTCCGTTCGGTTGGCAGA
AGCTATGAAACGATATGGGCTGAATACAAATCACAGAATCGTCGTATGCAGTGAAAACTCTCTTCAATTC
TTTATGCCGGTGTTGGGCGCGTTATTTATCGGAGTTGCAGTTGCGCCCGCGAACGACATTTATAATGAAC
GTGAATTGCTCAACAGTATGGGCATTTCGCAGCCTACCGTGGTGTTCGTTTCCAAAAAGGGGTTGCAAAA
AATTTTGAACGTGCAAAAAAAGCTCCCAATCATCCAAAAAATTATTATCATGGATTCTAAAACGGATTAC
CAGGGATTTCAGTCGATGTACACGTTCGTCACATCTCATCTACCTCCCGGTTTTAATGAATACGATTTTG
TGCCAGAGTCCTTCGATAGGGACAAGACAATTGCACTGATCATGAACTCCTCTGGATCTACTGGTCTGCC
TAAAGGTGTCGCTCTGCCTCATAGAACTGCCTGCGTGAGATTCTCGCATGCCAGAGATCCTATTTTTGGC
AATCAAATCATTCCGGATACTGCGATTTTAAGTGTTGTTCCATTCCATCACGGTTTTGGAATGTTTACTA
CACTCGGATATTTGATATGTGGATTTCGAGTCGTCTTAATGTATAGATTTGAAGAAGAGCTGTTTCTGAG
GAGCCTTCAGGATTACAAGATTCAAAGTGCGCTGCTGGTGCCAACCCTATTCTCCTTCTTCGCCAAAAGC
ACTCTGATTGACAAATACGATTTATCTAATTTACACGAAATTGCTTCTGGTGGCGCTCCCCTCTCTAAGG
AAGTCGGGGAAGCGGTTGCCAAGAGGTTCCATCTGCCAGGTATCAGGCAAGGATATGGGCTCACTGAGAC
TACATCAGCTATTCTGATTACACCCGAGGGGGATGATAAACCGGGCGCGGTCGGTAAAGTTGTTCCATTT
TTTGAAGCGAAGGTTGTGGATCTGGATACCGGGAAAACGCTGGGCGTTAATCAAAGAGGCGAACTGTGTG
TGAGAGGTCCTATGATTATGTCCGGTTATGTAAACAATCCGGAAGCGACCAACGCCTTGATTGACAAGGA
TGGATGGCTACATTCTGGAGACATAGCTTACTGGGACGAAGACGAACACTTCTTCATCGTTGACCGCCTG
AAGTCTCTGATTAAGTACAAAGGCTATCAGGTGGCTCCCGCTGAATTGGAATCCATCTTGCTCCAACACC
CCAACATCTTCGACGCAGGTGTCGCAGGTCTTCCCGACGATGACGCCGGTGAACTTCCCGCCGCCGTTGT
TGTTTTGGAGCACGGAAAGACGATGACGGAAAAAGAGATCGTGGATTACGTCGCCAGTCAAGTAACAACC
GCGAAAAAGTTGCGCGGAGGAGTTGTGTTTGTGGACGAAGTACCGAAAGGTCTTACCGGAAAACTCGACG
CAAGAAAAATCAGAGAGATCCTCATAAAGGCCAAGAAGGGCGGAAAGATCGCCGTGTAATTCTAGAGTCG
GGGCGGCCGGCCGCTTCGAGCAGACATGATAAGATACATTGATGAGTTTGGACAAACCACAACTAGAATG
CAGTGAAAAAAATGCTTTATTTGTGAAATTTGTGATGCTATTGCTTTATTTGTAACCATTATAAGCTGCA
ATAAACAAGTTAACAACAACAATTGCATTCATTTTATGTTTCAGGTTCAGGGGGAGGTGTGGGAGGTTTT
TTAAAGCAAGTAAAACCTCTACAAATGTGGTAAAATCGATAAGGATCCGTCGACCGATGCCCTTGAGAGC
CTTCAACCCAGTCAGCTCCTTCCGGTGGGCGCGGGGCATGACTATCGTCGCCGCACTTATGACTGTCTTC
TTTATCATGCAACTCGTAGGACAGGTGCCGGCAGCGCTCTTCCGCTTCCTCGCTCACTGACTCGCTGCGC
TCGGTCGTTCGGCTGCGGCGAGCGGTATCAGCTCACTCAAAGGCGGTAATACGGTTATCCACAGAATCAG
GGGATAACGCAGGAAAGAACATGTGAGCAAAAGGCCAGCAAAAGGCCAGGAACCGTAAAAAGGCCGCGTT
GCTGGCGTTTTTCCATAGGCTCCGCCCCCCTGACGAGCATCACAAAAATCGACGCTCAAGTCAGAGGTGG
CGAAACCCGACAGGACTATAAAGATACCAGGCGTTTCCCCCTGGAAGCTCCCTCGTGCGCTCTCCTGTTC
CGACCCTGCCGCTTACCGGATACCTGTCCGCCTTTCTCCCTTCGGGAAGCGTGGCGCTTTCTCATAGCTC
ACGCTGTAGGTATCTCAGTTCGGTGTAGGTCGTTCGCTCCAAGCTGGGCTGTGTGCACGAACCCCCCGTT
CAGCCCGACCGCTGCGCCTTATCCGGTAACTATCGTCTTGAGTCCAACCCGGTAAGACACGACTTATCGC
CACTGGCAGCAGCCACTGGTAACAGGATTAGCAGAGCGAGGTATGTAGGCGGTGCTACAGAGTTCTTGAA
GTGGTGGCCTAACTACGGCTACACTAGAAGAACAGTATTTGGTATCTGCGCTCTGCTGAAGCCAGTTACC
TTCGGAAAAAGAGTTGGTAGCTCTTGATCCGGCAAACAAACCACCGCTGGTAGCGGTGGTTTTTTTGTTT
GCAAGCAGCAGATTACGCGCAGAAAAAAAGGATCTCAAGAAGATCCTTTGATCTTTTCTACGGGGTCTGA
CGCTCAGTGGAACGAAAACTCACGTTAAGGGATTTTGGTCATGAGATTATCAAAAAGGATCTTCACCTAG
ATCCTTTTAAATTAAAAATGAAGTTTTAAATCAATCTAAAGTATATATGAGTAAACTTGGTCTGACAGTT
ACCAATGCTTAATCAGTGAGGCACCTATCTCAGCGATCTGTCTATTTCGTTCATCCATAGTTGCCTGACT
CCCCGTCGTGTAGATAACTACGATACGGGAGGGCTTACCATCTGGCCCCAGTGCTGCAATGATACCGCGA
GACCCACGCTCACCGGCTCCAGATTTATCAGCAATAAACCAGCCAGCCGGAAGGGCCGAGCGCAGAAGTG
GTCCTGCAACTTTATCCGCCTCCATCCAGTCTATTAATTGTTGCCGGGAAGCTAGAGTAAGTAGTTCGCC
AGTTAATAGTTTGCGCAACGTTGTTGCCATTGCTACAGGCATCGTGGTGTCACGCTCGTCGTTTGGTATG
GCTTCATTCAGCTCCGGTTCCCAACGATCAAGGCGAGTTACATGATCCCCCATGTTGTGCAAAAAAGCGG
TTAGCTCCTTCGGTCCTCCGATCGTTGTCAGAAGTAAGTTGGCCGCAGTGTTATCACTCATGGTTATGGC
AGCACTGCATAATTCTCTTACTGTCATGCCATCCGTAAGATGCTTTTCTGTGACTGGTGAGTACTCAACC
AAGTCATTCTGAGAATAGTGTATGCGGCGACCGAGTTGCTCTTGCCCGGCGTCAATACGGGATAATACCG
CGCCACATAGCAGAACTTTAAAAGTGCTCATCATTGGAAAACGTTCTTCGGGGCGAAAACTCTCAAGGAT
CTTACCGCTGTTGAGATCCAGTTCGATGTAACCCACTCGTGCACCCAACTGATCTTCAGCATCTTTTACT
TTCACCAGCGTTTCTGGGTGAGCAAAAACAGGAAGGCAAAATGCCGCAAAAAAGGGAATAAGGGCGACAC
GGAAATGTTGAATACTCATACTCTTCCTTTTTCAATATTATTGAAGCATTTATCAGGGTTATTGTCTCAT
GAGCGGATACATATTTGAATGTATTTAGAAAAATAAACAAATAGGGGTTCCGCGCACATTTCCCCGAAAA
GTGCCACCTG
[124 nt withheld, positions 4491-4614]
C
[91 nt withheld, positions 4616-4706]
A
[49 nt withheld, positions 4708-4756]
CCTTTGACGTTGGAGTCCACGTTCTTT
[37 nt withheld, positions 4784-4820]
ACCCTATCTCGGTCTATTCTTTTGATTTATAAGGGATTTTGCCGATTTCGGCCTATTGGTTAAAAAATGA
GCTGATTTAACAAAAATTTAACGCGAATTTTAACAAAATATTAACGCTTACAATTTGCCATTCGCCATTC
AGGCTGCGCAACTGTTGGGAAGGGCGATCGGTGCGGGCCTCTTCGCTATTACGCCAGCCCAAGCTACCAT
GATAAGTAAGTAATATTAAGGTACGGGAGGTACTTGGAGCGGCCGCAATAAAATATCTTTATTTTCATTA
CATCTGTGTGTTGGTTTTTTGTGTGAATCGATAGTACT
Features (pLannotate 1.2.2; 11 found; start..end, strand, type, name):
      1..92      +  misc_feature   pause site: RNA polymerase II transcriptional pause signal from the human α2 globin gene
    507..2159    +  CDS            luciferase: firefly luciferase; luc+; enhanced luc+ version of the luciferase gene
   2200..2321    -  polyA_signal   SV40 poly(A) signal: SV40 polyadenylation signal
   2344..2412    -  CDS            large T antigen (fragment): large T antigen from SV40 (simian virus 40)
   2428..2560    +  CDS            TcR (fragment): tetracycline efflux protein; tet; confers resistance to tetracycline
   2740..3328    -  rep_origin     ori: high-copy-number ColE1/pMB1/pBR322/pUC origin of replication
   3499..4359    -  CDS            AmpR: β-lactamase; bla; confers resistance to ampicillin, carbenicillin, and related antibiotics
   4360..4464    -  promoter       AmpR promoter: bla
   4491..4919    +  rep_origin     f1 ori (sequence partly withheld): f1 bacteriophage origin of replication; arrow indicates direction of (+) strand synthesis
   4951..5018    -  CDS            lacZα (fragment): LacZα fragment of β-galactosidase; lacZ fragment
   5077..5125    +  polyA_signal   poly(A) signal: synthetic polyadenylation signal
