[The description below was written by a language model from this plasmid's Addgene catalogue record and pLannotate feature annotations shown in this document.]
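Description:
mTph2p(330bp)-mut3-Luc is a promoter-reporter plasmid built on the pGL3 luciferase backbone for transient transfection into mammalian cells. It is about 5.1 kb and is maintained in E. coli through a high-copy ColE1/pUC-type origin with ampicillin selection from the bla gene and its own promoter. An f1 phage origin is also present. The short annotated fragments of lacZα, the tetracycline resistance gene and SV40 large T antigen are backbone remnants rather than functional genes.

The insert is the proximal 330 bp of the mouse Tph2 (tryptophan hydroxylase 2) promoter, placed by Gibson assembly directly upstream of the firefly luc+ coding sequence, which ends in an SV40 late polyadenylation signal. The promoter fragment is not itself annotated in the feature table, but it would lie in the unannotated gap between the upstream elements and the start of the luciferase gene. A synthetic poly(A) signal and an RNA polymerase II transcriptional pause site sit upstream of the insert. This is the standard pGL3 arrangement for blocking read-through transcription from the backbone, so that luciferase signal reflects only the activity of the cloned promoter.

This version carries a point mutation at the element the record calls "PRE site 3". The record does not define the abbreviation or give the exact base change. The associated study concerns the circadian nuclear receptor REV-ERBα and serotonin synthesis in the dorsal raphe. The plasmid is therefore suited to luciferase assays that compare mutant with unmutated promoter activity, to test whether this site contributes to transcriptional regulation of Tph2.
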