Addgene plasmid #223666: mTph2p(330bp)-mut3-Luc
Purpose: Firefly-luciferase reporter expression driven by proximal 330-bp of mouse Tph2 promoter point mutation at PRE site 3
Depositing lab: Kyungjin Kim. Depositing organization: Daegu Gyeongbuk Institute of Science and Technology. Publication: Role of the circadian nuclear receptor REV-ERBalpha in dorsal raphe serotonin synthesis in mood regulation. Park I, Choi M, Kim J, Jang S, Kim D, Kim J, Choe Y, Geum D, Yu SW, Choi JW, Moon C, Choe HK, Son GH, Kim K. Commun Biol. 2024 Aug 15;7(1):998. doi: 10.1038/s42003-024-06647-y. PubMed 39147805.
Backbone
  Vector backbone: pGL3
  Vector type: Mammalian Expression, Luciferase
Growth in bacteria
  Bacterial resistance: Ampicillin, 100 μg/mL
  Growth temperature: 37°C
  Growth strain: DH5alpha
  Copy number: High Copy
Gene/Insert
  Gene/Insert name: mTph2 promoter
  Species: M. musculus (mouse)
  Entrez Gene: Tph2 (a.k.a. Ntph)
  Promoter: mTph2 promoter
  Tag / fusion protein: Firefly luciferase (C terminal on insert)
  Cloning method: Gibson Cloning
  Sequencing primers: 5′ ATCGATAGGTACCGAGCTCTTACG
Terms and licenses: Academic/Nonprofit Terms; Industry Terms: Not Available to Industry
How to cite: mTph2p(330bp)-mut3-Luc was a gift from Kyungjin Kim (Addgene plasmid # 223666 ; http://n2t.net/addgene:223666 ; RRID:Addgene_223666)
